>Addgene plasmid #161137 | pDONR221-SLC25A46_STOP | addgene full sequence | sequence record 413584 | Addgene NGS Result
CTTTCCTGCGTTATCCCCTGATTCTGTGGATAACCGTATTACCGCCTTTGAGTGAGCTGATACCGCTCGC
CGCAGCCGAACGACCGAGCGCAGCGAGTCAGTGAGCGAGGAAGCGGAAGAGCGCCCAATACGCAAACCGC
CTCTCCCCGCGCGTTGGCCGATTCATTAATGCAGCTGGCACGACAGGTTTCCCGACTGGAAAGCGGGCAG
TGAGCGCAACGCAATTAATACGCGTACCGCTAGCCAGGAAGAGTTTGTAGAAACGCAAAAAGGCCATCCG
TCAGGATGGCCTTCTGCTTAGTTTGATGCCTGGCAGTTTATGGCGGGCGTCCTGCCCGCCACCCTCCGGG
CCGTTGCTTCACAACGTTCAAATCCGCTCCCGGCGGATTTGTCCTACTCAGGAGAGCGTTCACCGACAAA
CAACAGATAAAACGAAAGGCCCAGTCTTCCGACTGAGCCTTTCGTTTTATTTGATGCCTGGCAGTTCCCT
ACTCTCGCGTTAACGCTAGCATGGATGTTTTCCCAGTCACGACGTTGTAAAACGACGGCCAGTCTTAAGC
TCGGGCCCCAAATAATGATTTTATTTTGACTGATAGTGACCTGTTCGTTGCAACACATTGATGAGCAATG
CTTTTTTATAATGCCAACTTTGTACAAAAAAGCAGGCTCCACCATGCACCCCCGGAGACCTGACGGCTTC
GATGGACTGGGATACAGGGGAGGAGCAAGAGACGAGCAGGGATTCGGAGGAGCATTTCCAGCACGGAGCT
TTTCCACCGGAAGCGACCTGGGACACTGGGTGACCACACCACCTGATATCCCCGGCTCCAGAAACCTGCA
CTGGGGCGAGAAGTCTCCACCCTACGGCGTGCCTACCACAAGCACCCCATATGAGGGCCCCACAGAGGAG
CCTTTCAGCTCCGGAGGAGGAGGATCTGTGCAGGGACAGTCTAGCGAGCAGCTGAATAGGTTCGCAGGAT
TTGGAATCGGACTGGCATCCCTGTTTACAGAGAACGTGCTGGCCCACCCTTGCATCGTGCTGAGGCGCCA
GTGTCAAGTGAATTACCACGCCCAGCACTATCACCTGACCCCTTTCACAGTGATCAACATCATGTACTCT
TTTAATAAGACCCAGGGACCAAGGGCCCTGTGGAAGGGAATGGGCAGCACCTTCATCGTGCAGGGAGTGA
CACTGGGAGCAGAGGGCATCATCTCCGAGTTTACACCTCTGCCACGCGAGGTGCTGCACAAGTGGAGCCC
AAAGCAGATCGGCGAGCACCTGCTGCTGAAGTCCCTGACCTACGTGGTGGCCATGCCCTTCTATTCTGCC
AGCCTGATCGAGACCGTGCAGAGCGAGATCATCCGGGACAATACAGGCATCCTGGAGTGCGTGAAGGAGG
GCATCGGCAGAGTGATCGGCATGGGCGTGCCACACTCTAAGCGCCTGCTGCCCCTGCTGAGCCTGATCTT
CCCTACCGTGCTGCACGGCGTGCTGCACTACATCATCTCCTCTGTGATCCAGAAGTTTGTGCTGCTGATC
CTGAAGAGGAAGACCTACAACTCCCACCTGGCCGAGTCCACATCTCCAGTGCAGTCTATGCTGGACGCCT
ATTTCCCCGAGCTGATCGCCAATTTTGCCGCCAGCCTGTGCTCCGATGTGATCCTGTATCCTCTGGAGAC
AGTGCTGCACAGGCTGCACATCCAGGGCACCCGCACAATCATCGACAACACCGATCTGGGCTACGAGGTG
CTGCCAATCAATACACAGTATGAGGGCATGCGGGATTGTATCAACACCATCAGACAGGAGGAGGGCGTGT
TCGGCTTTTACAAGGGCTTTGGCGCCGTGATCATCCAGTATACCCTGCACGCCGCCGTGCTGCAGATCAC
CAAGATCATCTACTCCACACTGCTGCAGAACAATATCTAAGACCCAGCTTTCTTGTACAAAGTTGGCATT
ATAAGAAAGCATTGCTTATCAATTTGTTGCAACGAACAGGTCACTATCAGTCAAAATAAAATCATTATTT
GCCATCCAGCTGATATCCCCTATAGTGAGTCGTATTACATGGTCATAGCTGTTTCCTGGCAGCTCTGGCC
CGTGTCTCAAAATCTCTGATGTTACATTGCACAAGATAAAAATATATCATCATGAACAATAAAACTGTCT
GCTTACATAAACAGTAATACAAGGGGTGTTATGAGCCATATTCAACGGGAAACGTCGAGGCCGCGATTAA
ATTCCAACATGGATGCTGATTTATATGGGTATAAATGGGCTCGCGATAATGTCGGGCAATCAGGTGCGAC
AATCTATCGCTTGTATGGGAAGCCCGATGCGCCAGAGTTGTTTCTGAAACATGGCAAAGGTAGCGTTGCC
AATGATGTTACAGATGAGATGGTCAGACTAAACTGGCTGACGGAATTTATGCCTCTTCCGACCATCAAGC
ATTTTATCCGTACTCCTGATGATGCATGGTTACTCACCACTGCGATCCCCGGAAAAACAGCATTCCAGGT
ATTAGAAGAATATCCTGATTCAGGTGAAAATATTGTTGATGCGCTGGCAGTGTTCCTGCGCCGGTTGCAT
TCGATTCCTGTTTGTAATTGTCCTTTTAACAGCGATCGCGTATTTCGTCTCGCTCAGGCGCAATCACGAA
TGAATAACGGTTTGGTTGATGCGAGTGATTTTGATGACGAGCGTAATGGCTGGCCTGTTGAACAAGTCTG
GAAAGAAATGCATAAACTTTTGCCATTCTCACCGGATTCAGTCGTCACTCATGGTGATTTCTCACTTGAT
AACCTTATTTTTGACGAGGGGAAATTAATAGGTTGTATTGATGTTGGACGAGTCGGAATCGCAGACCGAT
ACCAGGATCTTGCCATCCTATGGAACTGCCTCGGTGAGTTTTCTCCTTCATTACAGAAACGGCTTTTTCA
AAAATATGGTATTGATAATCCTGATATGAATAAATTGCAGTTTCATTTGATGCTCGATGAGTTTTTCTAA
TCAGAATTGGTTAATTGGTTGTAACACTGGCAGAGCATTACGCTGACTTGACGGGACGGCGCAAGCTCAT
GACCAAAATCCCTTAACGTGAGTTACGCGTCGTTCCACTGAGCGTCAGACCCCGTAGAAAAGATCAAAGG
ATCTTCTTGAGATCCTTTTTTTCTGCGCGTAATCTGCTGCTTGCAAACAAAAAAACCACCGCTACCAGCG
GTGGTTTGTTTGCCGGATCAAGAGCTACCAACTCTTTTTCCGAAGGTAACTGGCTTCAGCAGAGCGCAGA
TACCAAATACTGTTCTTCTAGTGTAGCCGTAGTTAGGCCACCACTTCAAGAACTCTGTAGCACCGCCTAC
ATACCTCGCTCTGCTAATCCTGTTACCAGTGGCTGCTGCCAGTGGCGATAAGTCGTGTCTTACCGGGTTG
GACTCAAGACGATAGTTACCGGATAAGGCGCAGCGGTCGGGCTGAACGGGGGGTTCGTGCACACAGCCCA
GCTTGGAGCGAACGACCTACACCGAACTGAGATACCTACAGCGTGAGCTATGAGAAAGCGCCACGCTTCC
CGAAGGGAGAAAGGCGGACAGGTATCCGGTAAGCGGCAGGGTCGGAACAGGAGAGCGCACGAGGGAGCTT
CCAGGGGGAAACGCCTGGTATCTTTATAGTCCTGTCGGGTTTCGCCACCTCTGACTTGAGCGTCGATTTT
TGTGATGCTCGTCAGGGGGGCGGAGCCTATGGAAAAACGCCAGCAACGCGGCCTTTTTACGGTTCCTGGC
CTTTTGCTGGCCTTTTGCTCACATGTT
Features (pLannotate 1.2.2; 10 found; start..end, strand, type, name):
    121..213     +  CDS            lacI (fragment): lac repressor; lacI; The lac repressor binds to the lac operator to inhibit transcription in E. coli. This inhibition can be relieved by adding lactose or isopropyl-β-D-thiogalactopyranoside (IPTG).
    268..295     -  terminator     rrnB T2 terminator: transcription terminator T2 from the E. coli rrnB gene
    427..470     +  terminator     rrnB T1 terminator: Escherichia coli rrnB; transcription terminator T1 from the E. coli rrnB gene
    517..553     -  CDS            lacZα (fragment): LacZα fragment of β-galactosidase; lacZ fragment
    569..668     +  protein_bind   attL1: mutant version of attL; recombination site for the Gateway® LR reaction LR Clonase™
    674..1927    +  CDS            SLC25A46: S2546_HUMAN - Also known as TB1. Experimental evidence at protein level: Swiss-Prot protein existence level 1. May play a role in mitochondrial dynamics by controlling mitochondrial membrane fission. From Homo sapiens (Human).
   1932..2031    -  protein_bind   attL2: mutant version of attL; recombination site for the Gateway® LR reaction LR Clonase™
   2049..2067    -  promoter       T7 promoter: promoter for bacteriophage T7 RNA polymerase
   2201..3010    +  CDS            KanR: aminoglycoside phosphotransferase; aph(3')-Ia; confers resistance to kanamycin in bacteria or G418 (Geneticin®) in eukaryotes
   3157..3745    +  rep_origin     ori: high-copy-number ColE1/pMB1/pBR322/pUC origin of replication
