[The description below was written by a language model from this plasmid's Addgene catalogue record and pLannotate feature annotations shown in this document.]
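Description:
pDONR221-SLC25A46_STOP is a Gateway entry clone built on the pDONR221 backbone, carrying a codon-optimized open reading frame for human SLC25A46, a mitochondrial solute carrier family member that may play a role in mitochondrial dynamics by controlling membrane fission. The full sequenced plasmid is about 3.8 kb, with an insert of roughly 1.26 kb. It is propagated in E. coli from a high-copy ColE1/pUC-type origin and selected with kanamycin through an aminoglycoside phosphotransferase (KanR) gene. Although the catalogue lists the vector type as mammalian expression, the feature table shows no eukaryotic promoter or polyadenylation signal. The plasmid is therefore a shuttle for the ORF rather than an expression vector in its own right.

The SLC25A46 coding sequence sits between attL1 and attL2, the recombination sites recognised in the Gateway LR reaction, so the ORF can be moved directionally and in frame into any attR-containing destination vector that supplies its own promoter, tags and selection markers. This version retains a stop codon at the end of the ORF, which makes it suitable for native untagged or N-terminally tagged expression but not for C-terminal fusions. A companion clone lacking the stop codon exists for C-terminal fusions. Upstream of the cassette are rrnB T1 and T2 transcription terminators, which insulate the insert from read-through transcription in bacteria. A T7 promoter lies just beyond attL2 and points back toward the insert, and short lacI and lacZα fragments are backbone remnants. The insert can be sequenced with the standard M13 forward and reverse primers. The clone belongs to a large consortium collection of solute carrier ORFs intended for subcloning into custom expression vectors for transporter research and drug discovery.
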