Addgene plasmid #161137: pDONR221-SLC25A46_STOP
Purpose: Gateway entry clone with codon-optimized ORF sequence for subcloning into custom expression vectors. Contains a STOP codon at the end of the codon-optimized ORF sequence.
Depositing lab: RESOLUTE Consortium & Giulio Superti-Furga. Depositing organization: CeMM Research Center for Molecular Medicine. Publication: The RESOLUTE consortium: unlocking SLC transporters for drug discovery. Superti-Furga G, Lackner D, Wiedmer T, Ingles-Prieto A, Barbosa B, Girardi E, Goldmann U, Gurtl B, Klavins K, Klimek C, Lindinger S, Lineiro-Retes E, Muller AC, Onstein S, Redinger G, Reil D, Sedlyarov V, Wolf G, Crawford M, Everley R, ... Steppan CM. Nat Rev Drug Discov. 2020 Jul;19(7):429-430. doi: 10.1038/d41573-020-00056-6. PubMed 32265506.
Backbone
  Vector backbone: pDONR221
  Backbone manufacturer: ThermoFisher Scientific
  Backbone size w/o insert (bp): 2550
  Vector type: Mammalian Expression
Growth in bacteria
  Bacterial resistance: Kanamycin, 50 μg/mL
  Growth temperature: 37°C
  Growth strain: NEB Stable
  Copy number: High Copy
Gene/Insert
  Gene/Insert name: SLC25A46
  Species: H. sapiens (human)
  Insert size (bp): 1257
  Entrez Gene: SLC25A46 (a.k.a. HMSN6B, PCH1E)
  Cloning method: Gateway Cloning
  Sequencing primers: 5′ M13-fwd; 3′ M13-rev
Terms and licenses: Academic/Nonprofit Terms; Industry Terms
Depositor comments: This plasmid contains a STOP codon at the end of the codon-optimized ORF. For the version of this plasmid that does not contain a STOP codon, please see Addgene plasmid 131971 For more information on the full Resolute plasmid collection, please see www.addgene.org/depositor-collections/re-solute/. Please provide your feedback on this plasmid to the RESOLUTE consortium by filling out their RESOLUTE repository feedback form: https://forms.office.com/Pages/ResponsePage.aspx?id=0e05yklzmkS7rjFGQL4N7z4feCLQvEJAmVcOCM_u885UN1JJRko0Ukg4TVQwNTZLOUxPQVJWT1NHUCQlQCN0PWcu
How to cite: pDONR221-SLC25A46_STOP was a gift from RESOLUTE Consortium & Giulio Superti-Furga (Addgene plasmid # 161137 ; http://n2t.net/addgene:161137 ; RRID:Addgene_161137)
