>Addgene plasmid #161137 | pDONR221-SLC25A46_STOP | depositor partial sequence | sequence record 312209 | Codon-optimized ORF of SLC25A46
ATGCACCCCCGGAGACCTGACGGCTTCGATGGACTGGGATACAGGGGAGGAGCAAGAGACGAGCAGGGAT
TCGGAGGAGCATTTCCAGCACGGAGCTTTTCCACCGGAAGCGACCTGGGACACTGGGTGACCACACCACC
TGATATCCCCGGCTCCAGAAACCTGCACTGGGGCGAGAAGTCTCCACCCTACGGCGTGCCTACCACAAGC
ACCCCATATGAGGGCCCCACAGAGGAGCCTTTCAGCTCCGGAGGAGGAGGATCTGTGCAGGGACAGTCTA
GCGAGCAGCTGAATAGGTTCGCAGGATTTGGAATCGGACTGGCATCCCTGTTTACAGAGAACGTGCTGGC
CCACCCTTGCATCGTGCTGAGGCGCCAGTGTCAAGTGAATTACCACGCCCAGCACTATCACCTGACCCCT
TTCACAGTGATCAACATCATGTACTCTTTTAATAAGACCCAGGGACCAAGGGCCCTGTGGAAGGGAATGG
GCAGCACCTTCATCGTGCAGGGAGTGACACTGGGAGCAGAGGGCATCATCTCCGAGTTTACACCTCTGCC
ACGCGAGGTGCTGCACAAGTGGAGCCCAAAGCAGATCGGCGAGCACCTGCTGCTGAAGTCCCTGACCTAC
GTGGTGGCCATGCCCTTCTATTCTGCCAGCCTGATCGAGACCGTGCAGAGCGAGATCATCCGGGACAATA
CAGGCATCCTGGAGTGCGTGAAGGAGGGCATCGGCAGAGTGATCGGCATGGGCGTGCCACACTCTAAGCG
CCTGCTGCCCCTGCTGAGCCTGATCTTCCCTACCGTGCTGCACGGCGTGCTGCACTACATCATCTCCTCT
GTGATCCAGAAGTTTGTGCTGCTGATCCTGAAGAGGAAGACCTACAACTCCCACCTGGCCGAGTCCACAT
CTCCAGTGCAGTCTATGCTGGACGCCTATTTCCCCGAGCTGATCGCCAATTTTGCCGCCAGCCTGTGCTC
CGATGTGATCCTGTATCCTCTGGAGACAGTGCTGCACAGGCTGCACATCCAGGGCACCCGCACAATCATC
GACAACACCGATCTGGGCTACGAGGTGCTGCCAATCAATACACAGTATGAGGGCATGCGGGATTGTATCA
ACACCATCAGACAGGAGGAGGGCGTGTTCGGCTTTTACAAGGGCTTTGGCGCCGTGATCATCCAGTATAC
CCTGCACGCCGCCGTGCTGCAGATCACCAAGATCATCTACTCCACACTGCTGCAGAACAATATCTAA
